Addgene plasmid #31423: Ube2m
Depositing lab: Rachel Klevit. Depositing organization: University of Washington. Publication: E2-BRCA1 RING interactions dictate synthesis of mono- or specific polyubiquitin chain linkages. Christensen DE, Brzovic PS, Klevit RE. Nat Struct Mol Biol. 2007 Oct . 14(10):941-8. 10.1038/nsmb1295 PubMed 17873885.
Backbone
  Vector backbone: pACT2
  Backbone manufacturer: Clonetech
  Backbone size w/o insert (bp): 8100
  Vector type: Yeast Expression
Growth in bacteria
  Bacterial resistance: Ampicillin, 100 μg/mL
  Growth temperature: 37°C
  Growth strain: DH5alpha
  Copy number: Unknown
Gene/Insert
  Gene/Insert name: Ubiquitin Conjugating Enzyme (alt name: Ubc12)
  Species: H. sapiens (human)
  Insert size (bp): 400
  Mutation: N/A
  Entrez Gene: UBE2M (a.k.a. UBC-RS2, UBC12, hUbc12)
  Tag / fusion protein: HA (N terminal on backbone)
  Cloning method: Restriction Enzyme
  Sequencing primers: 5′ GAL4 AD
Terms and licenses: Academic/Nonprofit Terms; Industry Terms: Not Available to Industry
How to cite: Ube2m was a gift from Rachel Klevit (Addgene plasmid # 31423 ; http://n2t.net/addgene:31423 ; RRID:Addgene_31423)
