[The description below was written by a language model from this plasmid's Addgene catalogue record.]
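Description:
Ube2m is a yeast expression plasmid built on the pACT2 backbone (about 8.1 kb without insert), a commercial yeast two-hybrid "prey" vector. It carries the human ubiquitin-conjugating enzyme UBE2M, also known as Ubc12, the E2 best known for conjugating the ubiquitin-like protein NEDD8. The insert is listed as roughly 400 bp, was introduced by restriction enzyme cloning, and has no recorded mutation. The record notes an HA epitope tag supplied by the backbone at the N terminus of the insert, and the use of a GAL4 activation domain sequencing primer is consistent with pACT2's design, in which the cloned open reading frame is expressed as a fusion downstream of the GAL4 activation domain and HA tag. The HA tag allows the fusion protein to be detected by immunoblotting.

In bacteria the plasmid is propagated under ampicillin selection; copy number is recorded as unknown. The catalogue fields do not state the yeast promoter, yeast origin of replication, or auxotrophic marker, and no feature table is provided, so these elements cannot be confirmed from the record itself, although they would be those of the standard pACT2 backbone.

The associated study examined how interactions between E2 enzymes and the BRCA1 RING domain determine whether mono-ubiquitin or specific polyubiquitin chain linkages are synthesized. This construct is therefore most plausibly one member of a panel of human E2 prey plasmids used in yeast two-hybrid assays to test E2 binding to RING-type E3 baits. It would be suited to similar screens for E2 interaction partners.
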