>Addgene plasmid #31423 | Ube2m | addgene partial sequence | sequence record 37911 | Gal4-AD 5'-AATACCACTACAATGGAT-3'
CTCTATGGCTTACCCATACGATGTTCCAGATTACGCTAGCTTGGGTGGTCATATGGCCATGGAGGCCGGA
TCTACAAGTTTGTACAAAAAAGCAGGCTCCGCGGCCGCCCCCTTCACCATGATCAAGCTGTTCTCGCTGA
AGCAGCAGAAGAAGGAGGAGGAGTCGGCGGGCGGCACCAAGGGCAGCAGCAAGAAGGCGTCGGCGGCGCA
GCTGCGGATCCAGAAGGACATAAACGAGCTGAACCTGCCCAAGACGTGTGATATCAGCTTCTCAGATCCA
GACGACCTCCTCAACTTCAAGCTGGTCATCTGTCCTGATGAGGGCTTCTACAAGAGTGGGAAGTTTGTGT
TCAGTTTTAAGGTGGGCCAGGGTTACCCGCATGATCCCCCCAAGGTGAAGTGTGAGACAATGGTCTATCA
CCCCAACATTGACCTCGAGGGCAACGTCTGCCTCAACATCCTCAGAGAGGACTGGAAGCCAGTCCTTACG
ATAAACTCCATAATTTATGGCCTGCAGTATCTCTTCTTGGAGCCCAACCCCGAGGACCCACTGAACAAGG
AGGCCGCAGAGGTCCTGCAGAACAACCGGCGGCTGTTTGAGCAGAACGTGCAGCGCTCCATGCGGGGTGG
CTACATCGGCTCCACCTACTTTGAGCGCTGCCTGAAATAGAAGGGTGGGCGCGCCGACCCAGCTTTCTTG
TACAAAGTGGTCTCGAGAGATCTATGAATCGTAGATACTGAAAAACCCCGCAAGTTCACTTCAACTGTGC
ATCGTGCACCATCTCAATTTCTTTCATTTATACATCGTTTTGCCTTCTTTTATGTAACTATACTCCTCTA
AGTT
